>Addgene plasmid #221487 | pLX-EF1a_NKX2-1_DelNTerm_160-371AA | addgene full sequence | sequence record 437781 | Addgene NGS Result
TGTAGTCTTATGCAATACTCTTGTAGTCTTGCAACATGGTAACGATGAGTTAGCAACATGCCTTACAAGG
AGAGAAAAAGCACCGTGCATGCCGATTGGTGGAAGTAAGGTGGTACGATCGTGCCTTATTAGGAAGGCAA
CAGACGGGTCTGACATGGATTGGACGAACCACTGAATTGCCGCATTGCAGAGATATTGTATTTAAGTGCC
TAGCTCGATACATAAACGGGTCTCTCTGGTTAGACCAGATCTGAGCCTGGGAGCTCTCTGGCTAACTAGG
GAACCCACTGCTTAAGCCTCAATAAAGCTTGCCTTGAGTGCTTCAAGTAGTGTGTGCCCGTCTGTTGTGT
GACTCTGGTAACTAGAGATCCCTCAGACCCTTTTAGTCAGTGTGGAAAATCTCTAGCAGTGGCGCCCGAA
CAGGGACTTGAAAGCGAAAGGGAAACCAGAGGAGCTCTCTCGACGCAGGACTCGGCTTGCTGAAGCGCGC
ACGGCAAGAGGCGAGGGGCGGCGACTGGTGAGTACGCCAAAAATTTTGACTAGCGGAGGCTAGAAGGAGA
GAGATGGGTGCGAGAGCGTCAGTATTAAGCGGGGGAGAATTAGATCGCGATGGGAAAAAATTCGGTTAAG
GCCAGGGGGAAAGAAAAAATATAAATTAAAACATATAGTATGGGCAAGCAGGGAGCTAGAACGATTCGCA
GTTAATCCTGGCCTGTTAGAAACATCAGAAGGCTGTAGACAAATACTGGGACAGCTACAACCATCCCTTC
AGACAGGATCAGAAGAACTTAGATCATTATATAATACAGTAGCAACCCTCTATTGTGTGCATCAAAGGAT
AGAGATAAAAGACACCAAGGAAGCTTTAGACAAGATAGAGGAAGAGCAAAACAAAAGTAAGACCACCGCA
CAGCAAGCGGCCGCTGATCTTCAGACCTGGAGGAGGAGATATGAGGGACAATTGGAGAAGTGAATTATAT
AAATATAAAGTAGTAAAAATTGAACCATTAGGAGTAGCACCCACCAAGGCAAAGAGAAGAGTGGTGCAGA
GAGAAAAAAGAGCAGTGGGAATAGGAGCTTTGTTCCTTGGGTTCTTGGGAGCAGCAGGAAGCACTATGGG
CGCAGCGTCAATGACGCTGACGGTACAGGCCAGACAATTATTGTCTGGTATAGTGCAGCAGCAGAACAAT
TTGCTGAGGGCTATTGAGGCGCAACAGCATCTGTTGCAACTCACAGTCTGGGGCATCAAGCAGCTCCAGG
CAAGAATCCTGGCTGTGGAAAGATACCTAAAGGATCAACAGCTCCTGGGGATTTGGGGTTGCTCTGGAAA
ACTCATTTGCACCACTGCTGTGCCTTGGAATGCTAGTTGGAGTAATAAATCTCTGGAACAGATTTGGAAT
CACACGACCTGGATGGAGTGGGACAGAGAAATTAACAATTACACAAGCTTAATACACTCCTTAATTGAAG
AATCGCAAAACCAGCAAGAAAAGAATGAACAAGAATTATTGGAATTAGATAAATGGGCAAGTTTGTGGAA
TTGGTTTAACATAACAAATTGGCTGTGGTATATAAAATTATTCATAATGATAGTAGGAGGCTTGGTAGGT
TTAAGAATAGTTTTTGCTGTACTTTCTATAGTGAATAGAGTTAGGCAGGGATATTCACCATTATCGTTTC
AGACCCACCTCCCAACCCCGAGGGGACCCATGCATTGCATCTCAATTAGTCAGCAACCAGGTGTGGAAAG
TCCCCAGGCTCCCCAGCAGGCAGAAGTATGCAAAGCATGCGTCTCAATTAGTCAGCAACCATAGTCCCGC
CCCTAACTCCGCCCATCCCGCCCCTAACTCCGCCCAGTTCCGCCCATTCTCCGCCCCATGGCTGACTAAT
TTTTTTTATTTATGCAGAGGCCGAGGCCGCCTCGGCCTCTGAGCTATTCCAGAAGTAGTGAGGAGGCTTT
TTTGGAGGCCTAGGCTTTTGCAAAAAGCTTTCTAGAGGTACCACCGGAGCTTACCATGACCGAGTACAAG
CCCACGGTGCGCCTCGCCACCCGCGACGACGTCCCCAGGGCCGTACGCACCCTCGCCGCCGCGTTCGCCG
ACTACCCCGCCACGCGCCACACCGTCGATCCGGACCGCCACATCGAGCGGGTCACCGAGCTGCAAGAACT
CTTCCTCACGCGCGTCGGGCTCGACATCGGCAAGGTGTGGGTCGCGGACGACGGCGCCGCCGTGGCGGTC
TGGACCACGCCGGAGAGCGTCGAAGCGGGGGCGGTGTTCGCCGAGATCGGCCCGCGCATGGCCGAGTTGA
GCGGTTCCCGGCTGGCCGCGCAGCAACAGATGGAAGGCCTCCTGGCGCCGCACCGGCCCAAGGAGCCCGC
GTGGTTCCTGGCCACCGTCGGCGTCTCGCCCGACCACCAGGGCAAGGGTCTGGGCAGCGCCGTCGTGCTC
CCCGGAGTGGAGGCGGCCGAGCGCGCCGGGGTGCCCGCCTTCCTGGAGACCTCCGCGCCCCGCAACCTCC
CCTTCTACGAGCGGCTCGGCTTCACCGTCACCGCCGACGTCGAGGTGCCCGAAGGACCGCGCACCTGGTG
CATGACCCGCAAGCCCGGTGCCAGTTAACGAATTCTAGATCTTGAGACAAATGGCAGTATTCATCCACAA
TTTTAAAAGAAAAGGGGGGATTGGGGGGTACAGTGCAGGGGAAAGAATAGTAGACATAATAGCAACAGAC
ATACAAACTAAAGAATTACAAAAACAAATTACAAAAATTCAAAATTTTCGGGTTTATTACAGGGACAGCA
GAGATCCACTTTGGCGCCGGCTCGAGGCCTGCAGGTGCAAAGATGGATAAAGTTTTAAACAGAGAGGAAT
CTTTGCAGCTAATGGACCTTCTAGGTCTTGAAAGGAGTGGGAATTGGCTCCGGTGCCCGTCAGTGGGCAG
AGCGCACATCGCCCACAGTCCCCGAGAAGTTGGGGGGAGGGGTCGGCAATTGAACCGGTGCCTAGAGAAG
GTGGCGCGGGGTAAACTGGGAAAGTGATGTCGTGTACTGGCTCCGCCTTTTTCCCGAGGGTGGGGGAGAA
CCGTATATAAGTGCAGTAGTCGCCGTGAACGTTCTTTTTCGCAACGGGTTTGCCGCCAGAACACAGGTAA
GTGCCGTGTGTGGTTCCCGCGGGCCTGGCCTCTTTACGGGTTATGGCCCTTGCGTGCCTTGAATTACTTC
CACCTGGCTGCAGTACGTGATTCTTGATCCCGAGCTTCGGGTTGGAAGTGGGTGGGAGAGTTCGAGGCCT
TGCGCTTAAGGAGCCCCTTCGCCTCGTGCTTGAGTTGAGGCCTGGCCTGGGCGCTGGGGCCGCCGCGTGC
GAATCTGGTGGCACCTTCGCGCCTGTCTCGCTGCTTTCGATAAGTCTCTAGCCATTTAAAATTTTTGATG
ACCTGCTGCGACGCTTTTTTTCTGGCAAGATAGTCTTGTAAATGCGGGCCAAGATCTGCACACTGGTATT
TCGGTTTTTGGGGCCGCGGGCGGCGACGGGGCCCGTGCGTCCCAGCGCACATGTTCGGCGAGGCGGGGCC
TGCGAGCGCGGCCACCGAGAATCGGACGGGGGTAGTCTCAAGCTGGCCGGCCTGCTCTGGTGCCTGGCCT
CGCGCCGCCGTGTATCGCCCCGCCCTGGGCGGCAAGGCTGGCCCGGTCGGCACCAGTTGCGTGAGCGGAA
AGATGGCCGCTTCCCGGCCCTGCTGCAGGGAGCTCAAAATGGAGGACGCGGCGCTCGGGAGAGCGGGCGG
GTGAGTCACCCACACAAAGGAAAAGGGCCTTTCCGTCCTCAGCCGTCGCTTCATGTGACTCCACGGAGTA
CCGGGCGCCGTCCAGGCACCTCGATTAGTTCTCGAGCTTTTGGAGTACGTCGTCTTTAGGTTGGGGGGAG
GGGTTTTATGCGATGGAGTTTCCCCACACTGAGTGGGTGGAGACTGAAGTTAGGCCAGCTTGGCACTTGA
TGTAATTCTCCTTGGAATTTGCCCTTTTTGAGTTTGGATCTTGGTTCATTCTCAAGCCTCAGACAGTGGT
TCAAAGTTTTTTTCTTCCATTTCAGGTGTCGTGAGGCTAGCATCGATTGATCAACAAGTTTGTACAAAAA
AGTTGGCACCATGCCGCGCAGGAAGCGCCGGGTGCTCTTCTCGCAGGCGCAGGTGTACGAGCTGGAGCGA
CGCTTCAAGCAACAGAAGTACCTGTCGGCGCCGGAGCGCGAGCACCTGGCCAGCATGATCCACCTGACGC
CCACGCAGGTCAAGATCTGGTTCCAGAACCACCGCTACAAAATGAAGCGCCAGGCCAAGGACAAGGCGGC
GCAGCAGCAACTGCAGCAGGACAGCGGCGGCGGCGGGGGCGGCGGGGGCACCGGGTGCCCGCAGCAGCAA
CAGGCTCAGCAGCAGTCGCCGCGACGCGTGGCGGTGCCGGTCCTGGTGAAAGACGGCAAACCGTGCCAGG
CGGGTGCCCCCGCGCCGGGCGCCGCCAGCCTACAAGGCCACGCGCAGCAGCAGGCGCAGCACCAGGCGCA
GGCCGCGCAGGCGGCGGCAGCGGCCATCTCCGTGGGCAGCGGTGGCGCCGGCCTTGGCGCACACCCGGGC
CACCAGCCAGGCAGCGCAGGCCAGTCTCCGGACCTGGCGCACCACGCCGCCAGCCCCGCGGCGCTGCAGG
GCCAGGTATCCAGCCTGTCCCACCTGAACTCCTCGGGCTCGGACTACGGCACCATGTCCTGCTCCACCTT
GCTATACGGTCGGACCTGGTTGCCAACTTTCTTGTACAAAGTGGTTGATATCGGTAAGCCTATCCCTAAC
CCTCTCCTCGGTCTCGATTCTACGTAGTAATGAACTAGTACCGGTTAAGTCGACAATCAACGCGTTAAGT
CGACAATCAACCTCTGGATTACAAAATTTGTGAAAGATTGACTGGTATTCTTAACTATGTTGCTCCTTTT
ACGCTATGTGGATACGCTGCTTTAATGCCTTTGTATCATGCTATTGCTTCCCGTATGGCTTTCATTTTCT
CCTCCTTGTATAAATCCTGGTTGCTGTCTCTTTATGAGGAGTTGTGGCCCGTTGTCAGGCAACGTGGCGT
GGTGTGCACTGTGTTTGCTGACGCAACCCCCACTGGTTGGGGCATTGCCACCACCTGTCAGCTCCTTTCC
GGGACTTTCGCTTTCCCCCTCCCTATTGCCACGGCGGAACTCATCGCCGCCTGCCTTGCCCGCTGCTGGA
CAGGGGCTCGGCTGTTGGGCACTGACAATTCCGTGGTGTTGTCGGGGAAATCATCGTCCTTTCCTTGGCT
GCTCGCCTGTGTTGCCACCTGGATTCTGCGCGGGACGTCCTTCTGCTACGTCCCTTCGGCCCTCAATCCA
GCGGACCTTCCTTCCCGCGGCCTGCTGCCGGCTCTGCGGCCTCTTCCGCGTCTTCGCCTTCGCCCTCAGA
CGAGTCGGATCTCCCTTTGGGCCGCCTCCCCGCGTCGACTTTAAGACCAATGACTTACAAGGCAGCTGTA
GATCTTAGCCACTTTTTAAAAGAAAAGGGGGGACTGGAAGGGCTAATTCACTCCCAACGAAGACAAGATC
TGCTTTTTGCTTGTACTGGGTCTCTCTGGTTAGACCAGATCTGAGCCTGGGAGCTCTCTGGCTAACTAGG
GAACCCACTGCTTAAGCCTCAATAAAGCTTGCCTTGAGTGCTTCAAGTAGTGTGTGCCCGTCTGTTGTGT
GACTCTGGTAACTAGAGATCCCTCAGACCCTTTTAGTCAGTGTGGAAAATCTCTAGCAGTACGTATAGTA
GTTCATGTCATCTTATTATTCAGTATTTATAACTTGCAAAGAAATGAATATCAGAGAGTGAGAGGAACTT
GTTTATTGCAGCTTATAATGGTTACAAATAAAGCAATAGCATCACAAATTTCACAAATAAAGCATTTTTT
TCACTGCATTCTAGTTGTGGTTTGTCCAAACTCATCAATGTATCTTATCATGTCTGGCTCTAGCTATCCC
GCCCCTAACTCCGCCCATCCCGCCCCTAACTCCGCCCAGTTCCGCCCATTCTCCGCCCCATGGCTGACTA
ATTTTTTTTATTTATGCAGAGGCCGAGGCCGCCTCGGCCTCTGAGCTATTCCAGAAGTAGTGAGGAGGCT
TTTTTGGAGGCCTAGGGACGTACCCAATTCGCCCTATAGTGAGTCGTATTACGCGCGCTCACTGGCCGTC
GTTTTACAACGTCGTGACTGGGAAAACCCTGGCGTTACCCAACTTAATCGCCTTGCAGCACATCCCCCTT
TCGCCAGCTGGCGTAATAGCGAAGAGGCCCGCACCGATCGCCCTTCCCAACAGTTGCGCAGCCTGAATGG
CGAATGGG
[124 nt withheld, positions 6379-6502]
C
[91 nt withheld, positions 6504-6594]
A
[49 nt withheld, positions 6596-6644]
CCTTTGACGTTGGAGTCCACGTTCTTT
[37 nt withheld, positions 6672-6708]
ACCCTATCTCGGTCTATTCTTTTGATTTATAAGGGATTTTGCCGATTTCGGCCTATTGGTTAAAAAATGA
GCTGATTTAACAAAAATTTAACGCGAATTTTAACAAAATATTAACGCTTACAATTTAGGTGGCACTTTTC
GGGGAAATGTGCGCGGAACCCCTATTTGTTTATTTTTCTAAATACATTCAAATATGTATCCGCTCATGAG
ACAATAACCCTGATAAATGCTTCAATAATATTGAAAAAGGAAGAGTATGAGTATTCAACATTTCCGTGTC
GCCCTTATTCCCTTTTTTGCGGCATTTTGCCTTCCTGTTTTTGCTCACCCAGAAACGCTGGTGAAAGTAA
AAGATGCTGAAGATCAGTTGGGTGCACGAGTGGGTTACATCGAACTGGATCTCAACAGCGGTAAGATCCT
TGAGAGTTTTCGCCCCGAAGAACGTTTTCCAATGATGAGCACTTTTAAAGTTCTGCTATGTGGCGCGGTA
TTATCCCGTATTGACGCCGGGCAAGAGCAACTCGGTCGCCGCATACACTATTCTCAGAATGACTTGGTTG
AGTACTCACCAGTCACAGAAAAGCATCTTACGGATGGCATGACAGTAAGAGAATTATGCAGTGCTGCCAT
AACCATGAGTGATAACACTGCGGCCAACTTACTTCTGACAACGATCGGAGGACCGAAGGAGCTAACCGCT
TTTTTGCACAACATGGGGGATCATGTAACTCGCCTTGATCGTTGGGAACCGGAGCTGAATGAAGCCATAC
CAAACGACGAGCGTGACACCACGATGCCTGTAGCAATGGCAACAACGTTGCGCAAACTATTAACTGGCGA
ACTACTTACTCTAGCTTCCCGGCAACAATTAATAGACTGGATGGAGGCGGATAAAGTTGCAGGACCACTT
CTGCGCTCGGCCCTTCCGGCTGGCTGGTTTATTGCTGATAAATCTGGAGCCGGTGAGCGTGGGTCTCGCG
GTATCATTGCAGCACTGGGGCCAGATGGTAAGCCCTCCCGTATCGTAGTTATCTACACGACGGGGAGTCA
GGCAACTATGGATGAACGAAATAGACAGATCGCTGAGATAGGTGCCTCACTGATTAAGCATTGGTAACTG
TCAGACCAAGTTTACTCATATATACTTTAGATTGATTTAAAACTTCATTTTTAATTTAAAAGGATCTAGG
TGAAGATCCTTTTTGATAATCTCATGACCAAAATCCCTTAACGTGAGTTTTCGTTCCACTGAGCGTCAGA
CCCCGTAGAAAAGATCAAAGGATCTTCTTGAGATCCTTTTTTTCTGCGCGTAATCTGCTGCTTGCAAACA
AAAAAACCACCGCTACCAGCGGTGGTTTGTTTGCCGGATCAAGAGCTACCAACTCTTTTTCCGAAGGTAA
CTGGCTTCAGCAGAGCGCAGATACCAAATACTGTTCTTCTAGTGTAGCCGTAGTTAGGCCACCACTTCAA
GAACTCTGTAGCACCGCCTACATACCTCGCTCTGCTAATCCTGTTACCAGTGGCTGCTGCCAGTGGCGAT
AAGTCGTGTCTTACCGGGTTGGACTCAAGACGATAGTTACCGGATAAGGCGCAGCGGTCGGGCTGAACGG
GGGGTTCGTGCACACAGCCCAGCTTGGAGCGAACGACCTACACCGAACTGAGATACCTACAGCGTGAGCT
ATGAGAAAGCGCCACGCTTCCCGAAGGGAGAAAGGCGGACAGGTATCCGGTAAGCGGCAGGGTCGGAACA
GGAGAGCGCACGAGGGAGCTTCCAGGGGGAAACGCCTGGTATCTTTATAGTCCTGTCGGGTTTCGCCACC
TCTGACTTGAGCGTCGATTTTTGTGATGCTCGTCAGGGGGGCGGAGCCTATGGAAAAACGCCAGCAACGC
GGCCTTTTTACGGTTCCTGGCCTTTTGCTGGCCTTTTGCTCACATGTTCTTTCCTGCGTTATCCCCTGAT
TCTGTGGATAACCGTATTACCGCCTTTGAGTGAGCTGATACCGCTCGCCGCAGCCGAACGACCGAGCGCA
GCGAGTCAGTGAGCGAGGAAGCGGAAGAGCGCCCAATACGCAAACCGCCTCTCCCCGCGCGTTGGCCGAT
TCATTAATGCAGCTGGCACGACAGGTTTCCCGACTGGAAAGCGGGCAGTGAGCGCAACGCAATTAATGTG
AGTTAGCTCACTCATTAGGCACCCCAGGCTTTACACTTTATGCTTCCGGCTCGTATGTTGTGTGGAATTG
TGAGCGGATAACAATTTCACACAGGAAACAGCTATGACCATGATTACGCCAAGCGCGCAATTAACCCTCA
CTAAAGGGAACAAAAGCTGGAGCTGCAAGCTTAA
Features (pLannotate 1.2.2; 33 found; start..end, strand, type, name):
      1..227     +  promoter       RSV promoter: Rous sarcoma virus enhancer/promoter
    228..408     +  LTR            5' LTR (truncated): truncated 5' long terminal repeat (LTR) from HIV-1
    455..580     +  misc_feature   HIV-1 Ψ: packaging signal of human immunodeficiency virus type 1
    564..927     +  CDS            HIV-1 gag (fragment): gag protein from human immunodeficiency virus 1; gag
   1073..1306    +  misc_feature   RRE: The Rev response element (RRE) of HIV-1 allows for Rev-dependent mRNA export from the nucleus to the cytoplasm.
   1683..1709    +  CDS            Rev (fragment): human immunodeficiency virus 1 (HIV-1) Rev protein; rev; enhances nuclear export of unspliced and incompletely spliced viral mRNAs
   1716..1739    +  promoter       SV40 promoter (fragment): SV40 early promoter
   1740..1811    +  promoter       SV40 promoter (fragment): SV40 enhancer and early promoter
   1835..1970    +  rep_origin     SV40 ori: SV40 origin of replication
   2016..2612    +  CDS            PuroR (fragment): puromycin N-acetyltransferase; pac from Streptomyces; confers resistance to puromycin
   2661..2778    +  misc_feature   cPPT/CTS: central polypurine tract and central termination sequence of HIV-1
   2843..2909    +  CDS            small t antigen (fragment): SV40 (simian virus 40) small t antigen
   2916..4094    +  promoter       EF-1α promoter: strong constitutive promoter for human elongation factor EF-1α
   4115..4132    +  protein_bind   attB1 (fragment): mutant version of attB; core recombination site for the Gateway® BP reaction BP Clonase™
   4144..4779    +  CDS            NKX2-1 (fragment): NKX21_HUMAN - Also known as NKX2A, TITF1, TTF1. Experimental evidence at protein level: Swiss-Prot protein existence level 1. Transcription factor that binds and activates the promoter of thyroid specific genes such as thyroglobulin, thyroperoxidase, and thyrotropin receptor. Crucial in the maintenance of the thyroid differentiation phenotype. May play a role in lung development and surfactant homeostasis. Forms a regulatory loop with GRHL2 that coordinates lung epithelial cell morphogenesis and differentiation. Activates the transcription of GNRHR and plays a role in enhancing the circadian o
   4787..4804    -  protein_bind   attB2 (fragment): mutant version of attB; core recombination site for the Gateway® BP reaction BP Clonase™
   4813..4854    +  CDS            V5 tag: epitope tag from simian virus 5
   4905..5493    +  misc_feature   WPRE: woodchuck hepatitis virus posttranscriptional regulatory element
   5544..5563    +  misc_feature   cPPT/CTS (fragment): central polypurine tract and central termination sequence of HIV-1
   5565..5798    +  LTR            3' LTR (ΔU3): self-inactivating 3' long terminal repeat (LTR) from HIV-1
   5876..5997    +  polyA_signal   SV40 poly(A) signal: SV40 polyadenylation signal
   6037..6172    +  rep_origin     SV40 ori: SV40 origin of replication
   6193..6211    -  promoter       T7 promoter: promoter for bacteriophage T7 RNA polymerase
   6219..6374    +  CDS            lacZα (fragment): LacZα fragment of β-galactosidase; lacZ fragment
   6379..6807    +  rep_origin     f1 ori (sequence partly withheld): f1 bacteriophage origin of replication; arrow indicates direction of (+) strand synthesis
   6860..6964    +  promoter       AmpR promoter: bla
   6965..7825    +  CDS            AmpR: β-lactamase; bla; confers resistance to ampicillin, carbenicillin, and related antibiotics
   7996..8584    +  rep_origin     ori: high-copy-number ColE1/pMB1/pBR322/pUC origin of replication
   8767..8859    +  CDS            lacI (fragment): lac repressor; lacI; The lac repressor binds to the lac operator to inhibit transcription in E. coli. This inhibition can be relieved by adding lactose or isopropyl-β-D-thiogalactopyranoside (IPTG).
   8872..8893    +  protein_bind   CAP binding site: CAP binding activates transcription in the presence of cAMP. E. coli catabolite activator protein
   8908..8938    +  promoter       lac promoter: promoter for the E. coli lac operon
   8946..8962    +  protein_bind   lac operator: The lac repressor binds to the lac operator to inhibit transcription in E. coli. This inhibition can be relieved by adding lactose or isopropyl-β-D-thiogalactopyranoside (IPTG). lac repressor encoded by lacI
   9007..9025    +  promoter       T3 promoter: promoter for bacteriophage T3 RNA polymerase
