[The description below was written by a language model from this plasmid's Addgene catalogue record and pLannotate feature annotations shown in this document.]
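Description:
pLX-EF1a_NKX2-1_DelNTerm_160-371AA is a lentiviral mammalian expression plasmid built on the pLX307 backbone for overexpressing an N-terminally truncated form of the human lineage transcription factor NKX2-1 (also called TTF-1/TITF1). It is maintained in E. coli through a high-copy ColE1/pUC-type origin with ampicillin resistance (AmpR), and also carries an f1 origin and residual lac/T7/T3 cloning-vector elements. The sequenced record is about 9.1 kb. This is shorter than the listed backbone size, which is consistent with the Gateway destination cassette having been replaced by the much smaller insert.

The viral portion has a third-generation, self-inactivating layout. An RSV promoter drives a truncated HIV-1 5' LTR, followed by the Ψ packaging signal with a gag fragment, the RRE for Rev-dependent export of the genomic RNA, a cPPT/CTS, and a ΔU3 3' LTR with a downstream SV40 polyadenylation signal. Two expression units sit between the LTRs. An SV40 early promoter drives puromycin N-acetyltransferase for selection of transduced cells. A strong constitutive EF-1α promoter drives the insert, which was introduced by Gateway recombination and is flanked by attB1 and attB2 remnants. The roughly 640 bp open reading frame encodes residues 160–371 of NKX2-1, with amino acids 1–159 of the N-terminal domain deleted. It reads through attB2 into a C-terminal V5 epitope tag for detection. A WPRE downstream enhances transcript stability and expression.

The construct is intended for making lentivirus to stably express this domain-deletion mutant. The associated work concerns NKX2-1 dosage and oncogenic regulation in lung adenocarcinoma, so the likely use is to test what the N-terminal region contributes to NKX2-1 function.
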