Addgene plasmid #221487: pLX-EF1a_NKX2-1_DelNTerm_160-371AA
Purpose: NKX2-1 N-terminal truncation mutation lentiviral overexpression
Depositing lab: Matthew Meyerson. Depositing organization: Broad Institute. Publication: Dosage amplification dictates oncogenic regulation by the NKX2-1 lineage factor in lung adenocarcinoma. Pulice JL, Meyerson M. bioRxiv [Preprint]. 2023 Oct 27:2023.10.26.563996. doi: 10.1101/2023.10.26.563996. PubMed 37994369.
Backbone
  Vector backbone: pLX307
  Backbone size w/o insert (bp): 10065
  Vector type: Mammalian Expression, Lentiviral
  Selectable markers: Puromycin
Growth in bacteria
  Bacterial resistance: Ampicillin, 100 μg/mL
  Growth temperature: 37°C
  Growth strain: NEB Stable
  Copy number: High Copy
Gene/Insert
  Gene/Insert name: NKX2-1
  Species: H. sapiens (human)
  Insert size (bp): 639
  Mutation: Deletion of 1-159AA N-terminal domain
  Entrez Gene: NKX2-1 (a.k.a. BCH, BHC, NK-2, NKX2.1, NKX2A, NMTC1, T/EBP, TEBP, TITF1, TTF-1, TTF1)
  Promoter: EF1a
  Tag / fusion protein: V5 (C terminal on insert)
  Cloning method: Gateway Cloning
  Sequencing primers: 5′ EF1a-Fw; 3′ WPRE-Rv
Terms and licenses: Academic/Nonprofit Terms; Industry Terms: Not Available to Industry
How to cite: pLX-EF1a_NKX2-1_DelNTerm_160-371AA was a gift from Matthew Meyerson (Addgene plasmid # 221487 ; http://n2t.net/addgene:221487 ; RRID:Addgene_221487)
